>Addgene plasmid #144244 | TFORF2815 | addgene full sequence | sequence record 391480 | Addgene NGS Result
TTAATGTAGTCTTATGCAATACTCTTGTAGTCTTGCAACATGGTAACGATGAGTTAGCAACATGCCTTAC
AAGGAGAGAAAAAGCACCGTGCATGCCGATTGGTGGAAGTAAGGTGGTACGATCGTGCCTTATTAGGAAG
GCAACAGACGGGTCTGACATGGATTGGACGAACCACTGAATTGCCGCATTGCAGAGATATTGTATTTAAG
TGCCTAGCTCGATACATAAACGGGTCTCTCTGGTTAGACCAGATCTGAGCCTGGGAGCTCTCTGGCTAAC
TAGGGAACCCACTGCTTAAGCCTCAATAAAGCTTGCCTTGAGTGCTTCAAGTAGTGTGTGCCCGTCTGTT
GTGTGACTCTGGTAACTAGAGATCCCTCAGACCCTTTTAGTCAGTGTGGAAAATCTCTAGCAGTGGCGCC
CGAACAGGGACTTGAAAGCGAAAGGGAAACCAGAGGAGCTCTCTCGACGCAGGACTCGGCTTGCTGAAGC
GCGCACGGCAAGAGGCGAGGGGCGGCGACTGGTGAGTACGCCAAAAATTTTGACTAGCGGAGGCTAGAAG
GAGAGAGATGGGTGCGAGAGCGTCAGTATTAAGCGGGGGAGAATTAGATCGCGATGGGAAAAAATTCGGT
TAAGGCCAGGGGGAAAGAAAAAATATAAATTAAAACATATAGTATGGGCAAGCAGGGAGCTAGAACGATT
CGCAGTTAATCCTGGCCTGTTAGAAACATCAGAAGGCTGTAGACAAATACTGGGACAGCTACAACCATCC
CTTCAGACAGGATCAGAAGAACTTAGATCATTATATAATACAGTAGCAACCCTCTATTGTGTGCATCAAA
GGATAGAGATAAAAGACACCAAGGAAGCTTTAGACAAGATAGAGGAAGAGCAAAACAAAAGTAAGACCAC
CGCACAGCAAGCGGCCGCTGATCTTCAGACCTGGAGGAGGAGATATGAGGGACAATTGGAGAAGTGAATT
ATATAAATATAAAGTAGTAAAAATTGAACCATTAGGAGTAGCACCCACCAAGGCAAAGAGAAGAGTGGTG
CAGAGAGAAAAAAGAGCAGTGGGAATAGGAGCTTTGTTCCTTGGGTTCTTGGGAGCAGCAGGAAGCACTA
TGGGCGCAGCGTCAATGACGCTGACGGTACAGGCCAGACAATTATTGTCTGGTATAGTGCAGCAGCAGAA
CAATTTGCTGAGGGCTATTGAGGCGCAACAGCATCTGTTGCAACTCACAGTCTGGGGCATCAAGCAGCTC
CAGGCAAGAATCCTGGCTGTGGAAAGATACCTAAAGGATCAACAGCTCCTGGGGATTTGGGGTTGCTCTG
GAAAACTCATTTGCACCACTGCTGTGCCTTGGAATGCTAGTTGGAGTAATAAATCTCTGGAACAGATTTG
GAATCACACGACCTGGATGGAGTGGGACAGAGAAATTAACAATTACACAAGCTTAATACACTCCTTAATT
GAAGAATCGCAAAACCAGCAAGAAAAGAATGAACAAGAATTATTGGAATTAGATAAATGGGCAAGTTTGT
GGAATTGGTTTAACATAACAAATTGGCTGTGGTATATAAAATTATTCATAATGATAGTAGGAGGCTTGGT
AGGTTTAAGAATAGTTTTTGCTGTACTTTCTATAGTGAATAGAGTTAGGCAGGGATATTCACCATTATCG
TTTCAGACCCACCTCCCAACCCCGAGGGGACCCATGCATTGCATCTCAATTAGTCAGCAACCAGGTGTGG
AAAGTCCCCAGGCTCCCCAGCAGGCAGAAGTATGCAAAGCATGCGTCTCAATTAGTCAGCAACCATAGTC
CCGCCCCTAACTCCGCCCATCCCGCCCCTAACTCCGCCCAGTTCCGCCCATTCTCCGCCCCATGGCTGAC
TAATTTTTTTTATTTATGCAGAGGCCGAGGCCGCCTCGGCCTCTGAGCTATTCCAGAAGTAGTGAGGAGG
CTTTTTTGGAGGCCTAGGCTTTTGCAAAAAGCTTTCTAGAGGTACCACCGGAGCTTACCATGACCGAGTA
CAAGCCCACGGTGCGCCTCGCCACCCGCGACGACGTCCCCAGGGCCGTACGCACCCTCGCCGCCGCGTTC
GCCGACTACCCCGCCACGCGCCACACCGTCGATCCGGACCGCCACATCGAGCGGGTCACCGAGCTGCAAG
AACTCTTCCTCACGCGCGTCGGGCTCGACATCGGCAAGGTGTGGGTCGCGGACGACGGCGCCGCCGTGGC
GGTCTGGACCACGCCGGAGAGCGTCGAAGCGGGGGCGGTGTTCGCCGAGATCGGCCCGCGCATGGCCGAG
TTGAGCGGTTCCCGGCTGGCCGCGCAGCAACAGATGGAAGGCCTCCTGGCGCCGCACCGGCCCAAGGAGC
CCGCGTGGTTCCTGGCCACCGTCGGCGTCTCGCCCGACCACCAGGGCAAGGGTCTGGGCAGCGCCGTCGT
GCTCCCCGGAGTGGAGGCGGCCGAGCGCGCCGGGGTGCCCGCCTTCCTGGAGACCTCCGCGCCCCGCAAC
CTCCCCTTCTACGAGCGGCTCGGCTTCACCGTCACCGCCGACGTCGAGGTGCCCGAAGGACCGCGCACCT
GGTGCATGACCCGCAAGCCCGGTGCCAGTTAACGAATTCTAGATCTTGAGACAAATGGCAGTATTCATCC
ACAATTTTAAAAGAAAAGGGGGGATTGGGGGGTACAGTGCAGGGGAAAGAATAGTAGACATAATAGCAAC
AGACATACAAACTAAAGAATTACAAAAACAAATTACAAAAATTCAAAATTTTCGGGTTTATTACAGGGAC
AGCAGAGATCCACTTTGGCGCCGGCTCGAGGCCTGCAGGTGCAAAGATGGATAAAGTTTTAAACAGAGAG
GAATCTTTGCAGCTAATGGACCTTCTAGGTCTTGAAAGGAGTGGGAATTGGCTCCGGTGCCCGTCAGTGG
GCAGAGCGCACATCGCCCACAGTCCCCGAGAAGTTGGGGGGAGGGGTCGGCAATTGAACCGGTGCCTAGA
GAAGGTGGCGCGGGGTAAACTGGGAAAGTGATGTCGTGTACTGGCTCCGCCTTTTTCCCGAGGGTGGGGG
AGAACCGTATATAAGTGCAGTAGTCGCCGTGAACGTTCTTTTTCGCAACGGGTTTGCCGCCAGAACACAG
GTAAGTGCCGTGTGTGGTTCCCGCGGGCCTGGCCTCTTTACGGGTTATGGCCCTTGCGTGCCTTGAATTA
CTTCCACCTGGCTGCAGTACGTGATTCTTGATCCCGAGCTTCGGGTTGGAAGTGGGTGGGAGAGTTCGAG
GCCTTGCGCTTAAGGAGCCCCTTCGCCTCGTGCTTGAGTTGAGGCCTGGCCTGGGCGCTGGGGCCGCCGC
GTGCGAATCTGGTGGCACCTTCGCGCCTGTCTCGCTGCTTTCGATAAGTCTCTAGCCATTTAAAATTTTT
GATGACCTGCTGCGACGCTTTTTTTCTGGCAAGATAGTCTTGTAAATGCGGGCCAAGATCTGCACACTGG
TATTTCGGTTTTTGGGGCCGCGGGCGGCGACGGGGCCCGTGCGTCCCAGCGCACATGTTCGGCGAGGCGG
GGCCTGCGAGCGCGGCCACCGAGAATCGGACGGGGGTAGTCTCAAGCTGGCCGGCCTGCTCTGGTGCCTG
GCCTCGCGCCGCCGTGTATCGCCCCGCCCTGGGCGGCAAGGCTGGCCCGGTCGGCACCAGTTGCGTGAGC
GGAAAGATGGCCGCTTCCCGGCCCTGCTGCAGGGAGCTCAAAATGGAGGACGCGGCGCTCGGGAGAGCGG
GCGGGTGAGTCACCCACACAAAGGAAAAGGGCCTTTCCGTCCTCAGCCGTCGCTTCATGTGACTCCACGG
AGTACCGGGCGCCGTCCAGGCACCTCGATTAGTTCTCGAGCTTTTGGAGTACGTCGTCTTTAGGTTGGGG
GGAGGGGTTTTATGCGATGGAGTTTCCCCACACTGAGTGGGTGGAGACTGAAGTTAGGCCAGCTTGGCAC
TTGATGTAATTCTCCTTGGAATTTGCCCTTTTTGAGTTTGGATCTTGGTTCATTCTCAAGCCTCAGACAG
TGGTTCAAAGTTTTTTTCTTCCATTTCAGGTGTCGTGAGGCTAGCACCGCCACCATGTTTCAGGCTTTCC
CCGGAGACTACGACTCCGGCTCCCGGTGCAGCTCCTCACCCTCTGCCGAGTCTCAATATCTGTCTTCGGT
GGACTCCTTCGGCAGTCCACCCACCGCCGCCGCCTCCCAGGAGTGCGCCGGTCTCGGGGAAATGCCCGGT
TCCTTCGTGCCCACGGTCACCGCGATCACAACCAGCCAGGACCTCCAGTGGCTTGTGCAACCCACCCTCA
TCTCTTCCATGGCCCAGTCCCAGGGGCAGCCACTGGCCTCCCAGCCCCCGGTCGTCGACCCCTACGACAT
GCCGGGAACCAGCTACTCCACACCAGGCATGAGTGGCTACAGCAGTGGCGGAGCGAGTGGCAGTGGTGGG
CCTTCCACCAGCGGAACTACCAGTGGGCCTGGGCCTGCCCGCCCAGCCCGAGCCCGGCCTAGGAGACCCC
GAGAGGAGACGCTCACCCCA
[201 nt withheld, positions 4571-4771]
CCGGGCTGCAAGATCCCCTACGAAGAGGGGCCCGGGCCGGGCCCGCTGGCGGAGGTGAGAGATTTGCCGG
GCTCAGCACCGGCTAAGGAAGATGGCTTCAGCTGGCTGCTGCCGCCCCCGCCACCACCGCCCCTGCCCTT
CCAGACCAGCCAAGACGCACCCCCCAACCTGACGGCTTCTCTCTTTACACACAGTGAAGTTCAAGTCCTC
GGCGACCCCTTCCCCGTTGTTAACCCTTCGTACACTTCTTCGTTTGTCCTCACCTGCCCGGAGGTCTCCG
CGTTCGCCGGCGCCCAACGCACCAGCGGCAGTGACCAGCCTTCCGATCCCCTGAACTCGCCCTCCCTCCT
CGCTCTGTAGTAATGAACTAGTCCGTAACTTGAAAGTATTTCGATTTCTTGGCTTTATATATCTTGTGGA
AAGGACGATATCAAGCGTAGACATACCATTTCACGCGTTAAGTCGACAATCAACCTCTGGATTACAAAAT
TTGTGAAAGATTGACTGGTATTCTTAACTATGTTGCTCCTTTTACGCTATGTGGATACGCTGCTTTAATG
CCTTTGTATCATGCTATTGCTTCCCGTATGGCTTTCATTTTCTCCTCCTTGTATAAATCCTGGTTGCTGT
CTCTTTATGAGGAGTTGTGGCCCGTTGTCAGGCAACGTGGCGTGGTGTGCACTGTGTTTGCTGACGCAAC
CCCCACTGGTTGGGGCATTGCCACCACCTGTCAGCTCCTTTCCGGGACTTTCGCTTTCCCCCTCCCTATT
GCCACGGCGGAACTCATCGCCGCCTGCCTTGCCCGCTGCTGGACAGGGGCTCGGCTGTTGGGCACTGACA
ATTCCGTGGTGTTGTCGGGGAAATCATCGTCCTTTCCTTGGCTGCTCGCCTGTGTTGCCACCTGGATTCT
GCGCGGGACGTCCTTCTGCTACGTCCCTTCGGCCCTCAATCCAGCGGACCTTCCTTCCCGCGGCCTGCTG
CCGGCTCTGCGGCCTCTTCCGCGTCTTCGCCTTCGCCCTCAGACGAGTCGGATCTCCCTTTGGGCCGCCT
CCCCGCGTCGACTTTAAGACCAATGACTTACAAGGCAGCTGTAGATCTTAGCCACTTTTTAAAAGAAAAG
GGGGGACTGGAAGGGCTAATTCACTCCCAACGAAGACAAGATCTGCTTTTTGCTTGTACTGGGTCTCTCT
GGTTAGACCAGATCTGAGCCTGGGAGCTCTCTGGCTAACTAGGGAACCCACTGCTTAAGCCTCAATAAAG
CTTGCCTTGAGTGCTTCAAGTAGTGTGTGCCCGTCTGTTGTGTGACTCTGGTAACTAGAGATCCCTCAGA
CCCTTTTAGTCAGTGTGGAAAATCTCTAGCAGTACGTATAGTAGTTCATGTCATCTTATTATTCAGTATT
TATAACTTGCAAAGAAATGAATATCAGAGAGTGAGAGGAACTTGTTTATTGCAGCTTATAATGGTTACAA
ATAAAGCAATAGCATCACAAATTTCACAAATAAAGCATTTTTTTCACTGCATTCTAGTTGTGGTTTGTCC
AAACTCATCAATGTATCTTATCATGTCTGGCTCTAGCTATCCCGCCCCTAACTCCGCCCATCCCGCCCCT
AACTCCGCCCAGTTCCGCCCATTCTCCGCCCCATGGCTGACTAATTTTTTTTATTTATGCAGAGGCCGAG
GCCGCCTCGGCCTCTGAGCTATTCCAGAAGTAGTGAGGAGGCTTTTTTGGAGGCCTAGGGACGTACCCAA
TTCGCCCTATAGTGAGTCGTATTACGCGCGCTCACTGGCCGTCGTTTTACAACGTCGTGACTGGGAAAAC
CCTGGCGTTACCCAACTTAATCGCCTTGCAGCACATCCCCCTTTCGCCAGCTGGCGTAATAGCGAAGAGG
CCCGCACCGATCGCCCTTCCCAACAGTTGCGCAGCCTGAATGGCGAATGGG
[124 nt withheld, positions 6713-6836]
C
[91 nt withheld, positions 6838-6928]
A
[49 nt withheld, positions 6930-6978]
CCTTTGACGTTGGAGTCCACGTTCTTT
[37 nt withheld, positions 7006-7042]
ACCCTATCTCGGTCTATTCTTTTGATTTATAAGGGATTTTGCCGATTTCGGCCTATTGGTTAAAAAATGA
GCTGATTTAACAAAAATTTAACGCGAATTTTAACAAAATATTAACGCTTACAATTTAGGTGGCACTTTTC
GGGGAAATGTGCGCGGAACCCCTATTTGTTTATTTTTCTAAATACATTCAAATATGTATCCGCTCATGAG
ACAATAACCCTGATAAATGCTTCAATAATATTGAAAAAGGAAGAGTATGAGTATTCAACATTTCCGTGTC
GCCCTTATTCCCTTTTTTGCGGCATTTTGCCTTCCTGTTTTTGCTCACCCAGAAACGCTGGTGAAAGTAA
AAGATGCTGAAGATCAGTTGGGTGCACGAGTGGGTTACATCGAACTGGATCTCAACAGCGGTAAGATCCT
TGAGAGTTTTCGCCCCGAAGAACGTTTTCCAATGATGAGCACTTTTAAAGTTCTGCTATGTGGCGCGGTA
TTATCCCGTATTGACGCCGGGCAAGAGCAACTCGGTCGCCGCATACACTATTCTCAGAATGACTTGGTTG
AGTACTCACCAGTCACAGAAAAGCATCTTACGGATGGCATGACAGTAAGAGAATTATGCAGTGCTGCCAT
AACCATGAGTGATAACACTGCGGCCAACTTACTTCTGACAACGATCGGAGGACCGAAGGAGCTAACCGCT
TTTTTGCACAACATGGGGGATCATGTAACTCGCCTTGATCGTTGGGAACCGGAGCTGAATGAAGCCATAC
CAAACGACGAGCGTGACACCACGATGCCTGTAGCAATGGCAACAACGTTGCGCAAACTATTAACTGGCGA
ACTACTTACTCTAGCTTCCCGGCAACAATTAATAGACTGGATGGAGGCGGATAAAGTTGCAGGACCACTT
CTGCGCTCGGCCCTTCCGGCTGGCTGGTTTATTGCTGATAAATCTGGAGCCGGTGAGCGTGGGTCTCGCG
GTATCATTGCAGCACTGGGGCCAGATGGTAAGCCCTCCCGTATCGTAGTTATCTACACGACGGGGAGTCA
GGCAACTATGGATGAACGAAATAGACAGATCGCTGAGATAGGTGCCTCACTGATTAAGCATTGGTAACTG
TCAGACCAAGTTTACTCATATATACTTTAGATTGATTTAAAACTTCATTTTTAATTTAAAAGGATCTAGG
TGAAGATCCTTTTTGATAATCTCATGACCAAAATCCCTTAACGTGAGTTTTCGTTCCACTGAGCGTCAGA
CCCCGTAGAAAAGATCAAAGGATCTTCTTGAGATCCTTTTTTTCTGCGCGTAATCTGCTGCTTGCAAACA
AAAAAACCACCGCTACCAGCGGTGGTTTGTTTGCCGGATCAAGAGCTACCAACTCTTTTTCCGAAGGTAA
CTGGCTTCAGCAGAGCGCAGATACCAAATACTGTTCTTCTAGTGTAGCCGTAGTTAGGCCACCACTTCAA
GAACTCTGTAGCACCGCCTACATACCTCGCTCTGCTAATCCTGTTACCAGTGGCTGCTGCCAGTGGCGAT
AAGTCGTGTCTTACCGGGTTGGACTCAAGACGATAGTTACCGGATAAGGCGCAGCGGTCGGGCTGAACGG
GGGGTTCGTGCACACAGCCCAGCTTGGAGCGAACGACCTACACCGAACTGAGATACCTACAGCGTGAGCT
ATGAGAAAGCGCCACGCTTCCCGAAGGGAGAAAGGCGGACAGGTATCCGGTAAGCGGCAGGGTCGGAACA
GGAGAGCGCACGAGGGAGCTTCCAGGGGGAAACGCCTGGTATCTTTATAGTCCTGTCGGGTTTCGCCACC
TCTGACTTGAGCGTCGATTTTTGTGATGCTCGTCAGGGGGGCGGAGCCTATGGAAAAACGCCAGCAACGC
GGCCTTTTTACGGTTCCTGGCCTTTTGCTGGCCTTTTGCTCACATGTTCTTTCCTGCGTTATCCCCTGAT
TCTGTGGATAACCGTATTACCGCCTTTGAGTGAGCTGATACCGCTCGCCGCAGCCGAACGACCGAGCGCA
GCGAGTCAGTGAGCGAGGAAGCGGAAGAGCGCCCAATACGCAAACCGCCTCTCCCCGCGCGTTGGCCGAT
TCATTAATGCAGCTGGCACGACAGGTTTCCCGACTGGAAAGCGGGCAGTGAGCGCAACGCAATTAATGTG
AGTTAGCTCACTCATTAGGCACCCCAGGCTTTACACTTTATGCTTCCGGCTCGTATGTTGTGTGGAATTG
TGAGCGGATAACAATTTCACACAGGAAACAGCTATGACCATGATTACGCCAAGCGCGCAATTAACCCTCA
CTAAAGGGAACAAAAGCTGGAGCTGCAAGC
Features (pLannotate 1.2.2; 31 found; start..end, strand, type, name):
      5..231     +  promoter       RSV promoter: Rous sarcoma virus enhancer/promoter
    232..412     +  LTR            5' LTR (truncated): truncated 5' long terminal repeat (LTR) from HIV-1
    459..584     +  misc_feature   HIV-1 Ψ: packaging signal of human immunodeficiency virus type 1
    568..931     +  CDS            HIV-1 gag (fragment): gag protein from human immunodeficiency virus 1; gag
   1077..1310    +  misc_feature   RRE: The Rev response element (RRE) of HIV-1 allows for Rev-dependent mRNA export from the nucleus to the cytoplasm.
   1687..1713    +  CDS            Rev (fragment): human immunodeficiency virus 1 (HIV-1) Rev protein; rev; enhances nuclear export of unspliced and incompletely spliced viral mRNAs
   1720..1743    +  promoter       SV40 promoter (fragment): SV40 early promoter
   1744..1815    +  promoter       SV40 promoter (fragment): SV40 enhancer and early promoter
   1839..1974    +  rep_origin     SV40 ori: SV40 origin of replication
   2020..2616    +  CDS            PuroR (fragment): puromycin N-acetyltransferase; pac from Streptomyces; confers resistance to puromycin
   2665..2782    +  misc_feature   cPPT/CTS: central polypurine tract and central termination sequence of HIV-1
   2847..2913    +  CDS            small t antigen (fragment): SV40 (simian virus 40) small t antigen
   2920..4098    +  promoter       EF-1α promoter: strong constitutive promoter for human elongation factor EF-1α
   4115..5128    +  CDS            FOSB (sequence partly withheld): FOSB_HUMAN - Also known as G0S3. Experimental evidence at protein level: Swiss-Prot protein existence level 1. FosB interacts with Jun proteins enhancing their DNA binding activity. From Homo sapiens (Human).
   5144..5197    +  promoter       U6 promoter (fragment): RNA polymerase III promoter for human U6 snRNA
   5239..5827    +  misc_feature   WPRE: woodchuck hepatitis virus posttranscriptional regulatory element
   5878..5897    +  misc_feature   cPPT/CTS (fragment): central polypurine tract and central termination sequence of HIV-1
   5899..6132    +  LTR            3' LTR (ΔU3): self-inactivating 3' long terminal repeat (LTR) from HIV-1
   6210..6331    +  polyA_signal   SV40 poly(A) signal: SV40 polyadenylation signal
   6371..6506    +  rep_origin     SV40 ori: SV40 origin of replication
   6527..6545    -  promoter       T7 promoter: promoter for bacteriophage T7 RNA polymerase
   6553..6708    +  CDS            lacZα (fragment): LacZα fragment of β-galactosidase; lacZ fragment
   6713..7141    +  rep_origin     f1 ori (sequence partly withheld): f1 bacteriophage origin of replication; arrow indicates direction of (+) strand synthesis
   7194..7298    +  promoter       AmpR promoter: bla
   7299..8159    +  CDS            AmpR: β-lactamase; bla; confers resistance to ampicillin, carbenicillin, and related antibiotics
   8330..8918    +  rep_origin     ori: high-copy-number ColE1/pMB1/pBR322/pUC origin of replication
   9101..9193    +  CDS            lacI (fragment): lac repressor; lacI; The lac repressor binds to the lac operator to inhibit transcription in E. coli. This inhibition can be relieved by adding lactose or isopropyl-β-D-thiogalactopyranoside (IPTG).
   9206..9227    +  protein_bind   CAP binding site: CAP binding activates transcription in the presence of cAMP. E. coli catabolite activator protein
   9242..9272    +  promoter       lac promoter: promoter for the E. coli lac operon
   9280..9296    +  protein_bind   lac operator: The lac repressor binds to the lac operator to inhibit transcription in E. coli. This inhibition can be relieved by adding lactose or isopropyl-β-D-thiogalactopyranoside (IPTG). lac repressor encoded by lacI
   9341..9359    +  promoter       T3 promoter: promoter for bacteriophage T3 RNA polymerase
