[The description below was written by a language model from this plasmid's Addgene catalogue record and pLannotate feature annotations shown in this document.]
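Description:
TFORF2815 is a third-generation-style, self-inactivating lentiviral expression plasmid built on the pLX_TRC317 backbone and carrying the human transcription factor FOSB, a Fos-family protein that partners with Jun proteins as part of the AP-1 complex. It belongs to a barcoded transcription factor ORF collection in which each ORF is paired with a unique 24-bp barcode, so that the factor delivered to a cell can be identified in pooled overexpression screens such as directed-differentiation experiments. In bacteria the plasmid replicates from a high-copy ColE1/pUC-type origin and is selected with ampicillin through the β-lactamase gene. An f1 origin and remnants of a lac/T7/T3 cloning region are also present. The depositor notes a risk of recombination, as is typical of LTR-containing plasmids.

The viral genome is transcribed from an RSV promoter fused to a truncated HIV-1 5' LTR and contains the Ψ packaging signal, a gag fragment, the RRE for Rev-dependent export, a cPPT/CTS element and a ΔU3 3' LTR followed by an SV40 polyadenylation signal. Two cassettes sit between the LTRs. An SV40 early promoter drives puromycin N-acetyltransferase for selecting transduced mammalian cells. Downstream of it, the EF-1α promoter drives the FOSB coding sequence, followed by a WPRE that enhances transcript stability and expression. The annotated FOSB CDS spans about 1.0 kb, somewhat less than the 1,118 bp listed for the insert. The remainder presumably includes flanking sequence and the barcode, but the barcode is not annotated in the feature table. The short U6 promoter fragment just after the ORF appears to be a residual sequence match rather than a functional promoter.
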