Addgene plasmid #144244: TFORF2815
Purpose: Lentiviral vector for overexpressing transcription factor ORFs with unique 24-bp barcodes. Barcodes facilitate identification of transcription factors in pooled screens.
Depositing lab: Feng Zhang. Depositing organization: Broad Institute. Publication: A transcription factor atlas of directed differentiation. Joung J, Ma S, Tay T, Geiger-Schuller KR, Kirchgatterer PC, Verdine VK, Guo B, Arias-Garcia MA, Allen WE, Singh A, Kuksenko O, Abudayyeh OO, Gootenberg JS, Fu Z, Macrae RK, Buenrostro JD, Regev A, Zhang F. Cell. 2023 Jan 5;186(1):209-229.e26. doi: 10.1016/j.cell.2022.11.026. PubMed 36608654.
Backbone
  Vector backbone: pLX_TRC317
  Backbone manufacturer: Broad Institute Genetic Perturbation Platform
  Backbone size w/o insert (bp): 8264
  Vector type: Mammalian Expression, Lentiviral
  Selectable markers: Puromycin
Growth in bacteria
  Bacterial resistance: Ampicillin, 100 μg/mL
  Growth temperature: 37°C
  Growth strain: NEB Stable
  Copy number: High Copy
Gene/Insert
  Gene/Insert name: FOSB
  Species: H. sapiens (human)
  Insert size (bp): 1118
  Entrez Gene: FOSB (a.k.a. AP-1, G0S3, GOS3, GOSB)
  Promoter: EF1a
  Cloning method: Unknown
  Sequencing primers: 5′ GGGTGGAGACTGAAGTTAGGCCAG; 3′ CACATAGCGTAAAAGGAGCAACATAG
Terms and licenses: Academic/Nonprofit Terms; Industry Terms: Not Available to Industry
Depositor comments: NM_006732,ENST00000353609 . The transcription factor ORF portion of this plasmid was synthesized by Genewiz. Please test multiple small colonies in case of plasmid recombination. To make this collection available in a timely manner, a portion of this collection was not fully sequenced by Addgene. If an Addgene verified full plasmid sequence is not available, please contact us prior to placing an order to request the full sequence.
How to cite: TFORF2815 was a gift from Feng Zhang (Addgene plasmid # 144244 ; http://n2t.net/addgene:144244 ; RRID:Addgene_144244)
