>Addgene plasmid #144244 | TFORF2815 | depositor partial sequence | sequence record 284847 | Insert
ACCGCCACCATGTTTCAGGCTTTCCCCGGAGACTACGACTCCGGCTCCCGGTGCAGCTCCTCACCCTCTG
CCGAGTCTCAATATCTGTCTTCGGTGGACTCCTTCGGCAGTCCACCCACCGCCGCCGCCTCCCAGGAGTG
CGCCGGTCTCGGGGAAATGCCCGGTTCCTTCGTGCCCACGGTCACCGCGATCACAACCAGCCAGGACCTC
CAGTGGCTTGTGCAACCCACCCTCATCTCTTCCATGGCCCAGTCCCAGGGGCAGCCACTGGCCTCCCAGC
CCCCGGTCGTCGACCCCTACGACATGCCGGGAACCAGCTACTCCACACCAGGCATGAGTGGCTACAGCAG
TGGCGGAGCGAGTGGCAGTGGTGGGCCTTCCACCAGCGGAACTACCAGTGGGCCTGGGCCTGCCCGCCCA
GCCCGAGCCCGGCCTAGGAGACCCCGAGAGGAGACGCTCACCCCA
[201 nt withheld, positions 466-666]
CCGGGCTGCAAGATCCCCTACGAAGAGGGGCCCGGGCCGGGCCCGCTGGCGGAGGTGAGAGATTTGCCGG
GCTCAGCACCGGCTAAGGAAGATGGCTTCAGCTGGCTGCTGCCGCCCCCGCCACCACCGCCCCTGCCCTT
CCAGACCAGCCAAGACGCACCCCCCAACCTGACGGCTTCTCTCTTTACACACAGTGAAGTTCAAGTCCTC
GGCGACCCCTTCCCCGTTGTTAACCCTTCGTACACTTCTTCGTTTGTCCTCACCTGCCCGGAGGTCTCCG
CGTTCGCCGGCGCCCAACGCACCAGCGGCAGTGACCAGCCTTCCGATCCCCTGAACTCGCCCTCCCTCCT
CGCTCTGTAGTAATGAACTAGTCCGTAACTTGAAAGTATTTCGATTTCTTGGCTTTATATATCTTGTGGA
AAGGACGATATCAAGCGTAGACATACCATTTC
