>Addgene plasmid #144244 | TFORF2815 | depositor partial sequence | sequence record 284848 | Barcode
TATCAAGCGTAGACATACCATTTC
